>Addgene plasmid #45368 | pMP34-3 | depositor partial sequence | sequence record 63336 | MAVS cDNA
ATGCCGTTTGCTGAAGACAAGACCTATAAGTATATCTGCCGCAATTTCAGCAATTTTTGCAATGTGGACG
TTGTAGAGATCCTGCCTTACCTGCCCTGCCTCACAGCAAGAGACCAGGATCGACTGCGGGCCACCTGCAC
ACTCTCAGGGAACCGGGACACCCTCTGGCATCTCTTCAGTACCCTTCAGCGGCGGCCCGGCTGGGTTGAG
TCCTTCATTGCGGCGCTGAGGGACTGTGAGCTAGCTGATCTCGCGGACGAAGTGGCCTGTGTCTACCAGA
GCTACCAGCCTCGGACCTCGGACCGTCCCCCAGACCCACTGGAGCCACCGTCACTTCCTGCTGAGGGGCC
AGGGCCCCCCACACCTGCTGCGGCCCACAGTATCCCCTACAACAGCTACAGAGAGAAGGAGCCAAGTTAC
CCCATGCCTGTCCAGGAGACCCGGGCGCCAGACTCCCCAGGAGAGAGTTCAGAGCAAGCCCCACAGACAC
TCAACCCCAGAGTCATCCCAAGGAGTCCAGATGGTGGCCCCCTGGACCCCTCCTCTGACCTGGCAGCCCT
CAGCCCTCTGACCTCCAGCGGGCATCAGGAGCAGGACACAGAACTGGGCAGTACCCACACAGCAGGTGCA
ACCTCCAGCCTCACACCATCCCGTGGGCCTGTGTCTCCATCTGTCTCCTTCCAGCCCCTGGCCCGTTCCA
CCCCCAGGGCAAGCCGCTTGCCTGGACCTGCAGGGTCAGTTGTATCTACTGGCACCTCCTCCTCCTCCTC
CTCATCCCCTGGCTTGGCCTCTGCAGGGGCTGCAGAGGGTGAACAGGGTGCAGAGAGTGACCAGGCCGAG
CCTATCATCTGCTCCAGTGGGGCAGAGGCACCTGCCAACTCTCTGCCCTCCAAAGTGCCTACCACCTTGA
TGCCTGTGAACACAGTGGCCCCGAAAGTGCCTGCCAACCCAGCATCTGCCAGCACAGTGCCCTCCAAGTT
GCCAACTAGCTCAAAGCCCCCTGGTGCAGTGCCTTCTGTGTTCACCAATCCAGCACCATCCAAATTGCCC
ATCAACTCAACCCGTGCTGGCATGGTGCCATCCAAAGTGCCTACTAGCATGGTGCGCACCAAGGTGTCTG
CCAGCACAGTCCCCACCGACAGGAGCAGCAGAACTGAGGAGACCCCAGCAGCTCCAACACCTGCAGGCGC
CACTGGAGGCCGCTCAGCCTGGCTAGACAGCAGCTCTGAGAATGGGGGCTTTGAGTCGGAGCTGAGTAAG
CCTGGCATGCTGGTATCCCAGGCAGACAGCCAGTTCTCAGGCTGCTCCGAGGATCTTGCCATCAGTGCCA
GCACCTCCTTGGGCATGGGGTCCTGCCATGGCCCAGAGGAGAATGAGTACAAGTCCGAGGGCACCTTTGG
GATCCATGTGGCTGAGAACCCCAGCATCCAGCTCATGGAGGGCAACCCTGGGCCACCTGCGGGCCCGCAG
GGTGGCCCCAGGCCACACGTCGACCAGAAGTTCCAGAAGAGGGAGGTGCCATGCCACAGGCCCTCACCTG
GGGCTCTGTGGCTCCAGGCGGCTGTGGCAGGAGTGCTGGTAGTCACACTCCTGGTGGCGATGTACCGGCG
GCGCCTGCACTAG
