>Addgene plasmid #45368 | pMP34-3 | addgene partial sequence | sequence record 65259 | cmv-fwd
AGCAGAGCTCGTTTAGTGAACCGTCAGAATTGATCTACCATGGACTACAAAGACGATGACGACAAGCTTA
TGCCGTTTGCTGAAGACAAGACCTATAAGTATATCTGCCGCAATTTCAGCAATTTTTGCAATGTGGACGT
TGTAGAGATCCTGCCTTACCTGCCCTGCCTCACAGCAAGAGACCAGGATCGACTGCGGGCCACCTGCACA
CTCTCAGGGAACCGGGACACCCTCTGGCATCTCTTCAGTACCCTTCAGCGGCGGCCCGGCTGGGTTGAGT
CCTTCATTGCGGCGCTGAGGGACTGTGAGCTAGCTGATCTCGCGGACGAAGTGGCCTGTGTCTACCAGAG
CTACCAGCCTCGGACCTCGGACCGTCCCCCAGACCCACTGGAGCCACCGTCACTTCCTGCTGAGGGGCCA
GGGCCCCCCACACCTGCTGCGGCCCACAGTATCCCCTACAACAGCTACAGAGAGAAGGAGCCAAGTTACC
CCATGCCTGTCCAGGAGACCCGGGCGCCAGACTCCCCAGGAGAGAGTTCAGAGCAAGCCCCACAGACACT
CAACCCCAGAGTCATCCCAAGGAGTCCAGATGGTGGCCCCCTGGACCCCTCCTCTGACCTGGCAGCCCTC
AGCCCTCTGACCTCCAGCGGGCATCAGGAGCAGGACACAGAACTGGGCAGTACCCACACAGCAGGTGCAA
CCTCCAGCCTCACACCATCCCGTGGGCCTGTGTCTCCATCTGTCTCCTTCCAGCCCCTGGCCCGTTCCAC
CCCCAGGGCAAGCCGCTTGCCTGGACCTGCAGGGTCAGTTGTATCTACTGGCACCTCCTCCTCCTCCTCC
TCATCCCCTGGCTTGGCCTCTGCAGGGGCTGCAGAGGGTGAACAGGGTGCAGAGAGTGACCAGGCCGAGC
CTATCATCTGCTCCAGTGGGGCAGAGGCACCTGCCAACTCTCTGCCCTCCAAAGTGCCTACCACCTTGAT
GCCTGTGAACACAGTGGCCCCGAAAGTGCCTGCCAACCCAGCATCTG
