[The description below was written by a language model from this plasmid's Addgene catalogue record.]
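Description:
pMP34-3 is a mammalian expression plasmid built on the pFLAG-CMV2 backbone (about 4.7 kb), carrying the MAVS coding sequence from the African green monkey, Chlorocebus aethiops. The 1,623 bp insert was placed between the HindIII and BglII sites of the vector, both of which remain intact, giving a total size of roughly 6.3 kb. Transcription is driven by the CMV promoter, a strong constitutive promoter in most mammalian cell lines. The backbone supplies an N-terminal FLAG epitope, so the protein is produced as FLAG-MAVS and can be detected or immunoprecipitated with anti-FLAG antibodies. In bacteria the plasmid is selected with ampicillin; the record lists its copy number as unknown, does not mention a mammalian selection marker, and includes no feature table, so other backbone elements cannot be confirmed here.

MAVS (mitochondrial antiviral signaling protein) is the adaptor that relays signals from the RIG-I-like RNA sensors to the interferon induction pathway, and it is a known cleavage target of hepaciviral proteases. The associated publication concerns convergent evolution of escape from hepaciviral antagonism in primates, which suggests that this construct is one of a set of primate MAVS orthologs expressed in cultured cells to compare their susceptibility to viral antagonism and their signaling activity. The record does not itself specify the assays. The tagged design suits transient transfection experiments in which protein expression, integrity or cleavage is followed by immunoblotting against the FLAG epitope.
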