Addgene plasmid #45368: pMP34-3
Depositing lab: Harmit Malik. Depositing organization: Fred Hutchinson Cancer Center. Publication: Convergent evolution of escape from hepaciviral antagonism in primates. Patel MR, Loo YM, Horner SM, Gale M Jr, Malik HS. PLoS Biol. 2012;10(3):e1001282. doi: 10.1371/journal.pbio.1001282. Epub 2012 Mar 13. PubMed 22427742.
Backbone
  Vector backbone: pFLAG-CMV2
  Backbone size w/o insert (bp): 4700
  Total vector size (bp): 6300
  Vector type: Mammalian Expression
Growth in bacteria
  Bacterial resistance: Ampicillin, 100 μg/mL
  Growth temperature: 37°C
  Growth strain: DH5alpha
  Copy number: Unknown
Gene/Insert
  Gene/Insert name: MAVS
  Species: Chlorocebus aethiops (African green monkey)
  Insert size (bp): 1623
  Promoter: CMV
  Tag / fusion protein: FLAG (N terminal on backbone)
  Cloning method: Restriction Enzyme; 5′ cloning site HindIII (not destroyed); 3′ cloning site BglII (not destroyed)
  Sequencing primers: 5′ gacgcaaatgggcggtaggcgtg; 3′ gacaaggctggtgggcactggag
Terms and licenses: Academic/Nonprofit Terms; Industry Terms: Not Available to Industry
How to cite: pMP34-3 was a gift from Harmit Malik (Addgene plasmid # 45368 ; http://n2t.net/addgene:45368 ; RRID:Addgene_45368)
